Addgene plasmid #199627: pcDNA3.1 GIL-11 myc TEV TwinStrep
Purpose: Eucaryotic expression plasmid for chimeric cytokine of IL-11 and LIF (GIL-11) with a TwinStrep-tag
Depositing lab: Jurgen Scheller. Depositing organization: Heinrich-Heine-Universitaet Duesseldorf. Publication: Cytokimera GIL-11 rescued IL-6R deficient mice from partial hepatectomy-induced death by signaling via non-natural gp130:LIFR:IL-11R complexes. Rafii P, Seibel C, Weitz HT, Ettich J, Minafra AR, Petzsch P, Lang A, Floss DM, Behnke K, Kohrer K, Moll JM, Scheller J. Commun Biol. 2023 Apr 15;6(1):418. doi: 10.1038/s42003-023-04768-4. PubMed 37061565.
Backbone
  Vector backbone: pcDNA3.1
  Backbone manufacturer: BioCat GmbH
  Backbone size w/o insert (bp): 5625
  Total vector size (bp): 6441
  Vector type: Mammalian Expression
  Selectable markers: Neomycin (select with G418) ; Kanamycin
Growth in bacteria
  Bacterial resistance: Ampicillin, 100 μg/mL
  Growth temperature: 37°C
  Growth strain: DH5alpha
  Copy number: High Copy
Gene/Insert
  Gene/Insert name: GIL-11 (alt name: Chimeric synthetic cytokine between IL-11 and LIF)
  Species: H. sapiens (human)
  Insert size (bp): 816
  GenBank ID: NC_000022.11 NC_000019.10
  Promoter: T7
  Tag / fusion protein: TwinStrep-tag (C terminal on insert)
  Cloning method: Restriction Enzyme; 5′ cloning site NheI (not destroyed); 3′ cloning site EcoRI (not destroyed)
  Sequencing primers: 5′ TAATACGACTCACTATAGGG; 3′ AGGCACAGTCGAGGCTG
Resource information
  A portion of this plasmid was derived from a plasmid made by: The molecule was structure-based in-silico designed. The DNA was then synthesized and ordered from BioCat GmbH
Terms and licenses: Academic/Nonprofit Terms; Industry Terms: Not Available to Industry
How to cite: pcDNA3.1 GIL-11 myc TEV TwinStrep was a gift from Jurgen Scheller (Addgene plasmid # 199627 ; http://n2t.net/addgene:199627 ; RRID:Addgene_199627)
