[The description below was written by a language model from this plasmid's Addgene catalogue record and pLannotate feature annotations shown in this document.]
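Description:
pcDNA3.1 GIL-11 myc TEV TwinStrep is a mammalian expression plasmid of about 6.4 kb, built on the pcDNA3.1 backbone, for producing GIL-11, a synthetic "cytokimera" that combines parts of human IL-11 and LIF. It is maintained in E. coli through a high-copy ColE1/pUC-type origin and an ampicillin resistance gene. An f1 origin is also present. For selection in mammalian cells, the backbone carries a neomycin/kanamycin phosphotransferase cassette driven by the SV40 early promoter and terminated by an SV40 polyadenylation signal, which confers G418 resistance.

The roughly 0.8 kb insert was designed in silico from structural information, synthesized, and cloned between NheI and EcoRI sites. The catalogue entry lists T7 as the promoter, but the feature table shows the CMV immediate-early enhancer and promoter directly upstream. CMV therefore drives transcription in eukaryotic cells, while the T7 promoter lies between it and the coding region and matches the listed forward sequencing primer. A bovine growth hormone polyadenylation signal ends the transcript.

The automated annotation finds a short IL11RA-derived fragment at the start of the open reading frame, possibly a secretion signal, though the record does not say so. This is followed by an IL-11-matching coding region. The LIF-derived portions are not annotated separately. As the name indicates, the C-terminus carries a myc epitope, a TEV protease cleavage site and a TwinStrep tag, although only the TwinStrep tag is listed in the catalogue fields. These elements would allow detection, Strep-Tactin affinity purification and tag removal. The annotation also reports an IGHG1 fragment downstream of the cytokine sequence, which the catalogue entry does not explain. The associated work used GIL-11 to signal through non-natural gp130:LIFR:IL-11R receptor complexes.
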