Features (pLannotate 1.2.2; 22 found; start..end, strand, type, name):
     31..83      -  misc_feature   bom (fragment): basis of mobility region from pBR322
    238..617     +  enhancer       CMV enhancer: human cytomegalovirus immediate early enhancer
    618..821     +  promoter       CMV promoter: human cytomegalovirus (CMV) immediate early promoter
    817..850     +  LTR            5' LTR (truncated) (fragment): truncated 5' long terminal repeat (LTR) from HIV-1
    866..884     +  promoter       T7 promoter: promoter for bacteriophage T7 RNA polymerase
    920..991     +  CDS            IL11RA (fragment): I11RA_HUMAN - Experimental evidence at protein level: Swiss-Prot protein existence level 1. [Isoform HCR2]: Soluble form of IL11 receptor (sIL11RA) that acts as an agonist of IL11 activity (PubMed:30279168, PubMed:26876177). The IL11:sIL11RA complex binds to IL6ST/gp130 on cell surfaces and induces signaling also on cells that do not express membrane-bound IL11RA in a process called IL11 trans-signaling (PubMed:30279168, PubMed:26876177). From Homo sapiens (Human).
   1028..1597    +  CDS            IL11: IL11_HUMAN - Experimental evidence at protein level: Swiss-Prot protein existence level 1. Cytokine that stimulates the proliferation of hematopoietic stem cells and megakaryocyte progenitor cells and induces megakaryocyte maturation resulting in increased platelet production (PubMed:2145578). Also promotes the proliferation of hepatocytes in response to liver damage. Binding to its receptor formed by IL6ST and IL11RA activates a signaling cascade that promotes cell proliferation (PubMed:12919066). Signaling leads to the activation of intracellular protein kinases and the phosphorylation of ST
   1752..1970    +  CDS            IGHG1 (fragment): IGHG1_HUMAN - Experimental evidence at protein level: Swiss-Prot protein existence level 1. Constant region of immunoglobulin heavy chains. Immunoglobulins, also known as antibodies, are membrane-bound or secreted glycoproteins produced by B lymphocytes. In the recognition phase of humoral immunity, the membrane-bound immunoglobulins serve as receptors which, upon binding of a specific antigen, trigger the clonal expansion and differentiation of B lymphocytes into immunoglobulins- secreting plasma cells. Secreted immunoglobulins mediate the effector phase of humoral immunity, which results in
   2044..2268    +  polyA_signal   bGH poly(A) signal: bovine growth hormone polyadenylation signal
   2272..2293    +  promoter       SV40 promoter (fragment): SV40 enhancer and early promoter
   2314..2742    +  rep_origin     f1 ori (sequence partly withheld): f1 bacteriophage origin of replication; arrow indicates direction of (+) strand synthesis
   2756..3085    +  promoter       SV40 promoter: SV40 enhancer and early promoter
   3152..3943    +  CDS            neo: KKA2_KLEPN - Also known as kan, nptII. Experimental evidence at protein level: Swiss-Prot protein existence level 1. Resistance to kanamycin, neomycin, paromomycin, ribostamycin, butirosin and gentamicin B. From Klebsiella pneumoniae.
   3967..4125    +  CDS            ble (fragment): BLE_KLEPN - Experimental evidence at protein level: Swiss-Prot protein existence level 1. Binding protein with a strong affinity to the bleomycin family of antibiotics. Binds to CL990; an antimitotic-antibiotic compound. From Klebsiella pneumoniae.
   4120..4241    +  polyA_signal   SV40 poly(A) signal: SV40 polyadenylation signal
   4314..4330    -  protein_bind   lac operator: The lac repressor binds to the lac operator to inhibit transcription in E. coli. This inhibition can be relieved by adding lactose or isopropyl-β-D-thiogalactopyranoside (IPTG). lac repressor encoded by lacI
   4338..4368    -  promoter       lac promoter: promoter for the E. coli lac operon
   4383..4404    -  protein_bind   CAP binding site: CAP binding activates transcription in the presence of cAMP. E. coli catabolite activator protein
   4417..4509    -  CDS            lacI (fragment): lac repressor; lacI; The lac repressor binds to the lac operator to inhibit transcription in E. coli. This inhibition can be relieved by adding lactose or isopropyl-β-D-thiogalactopyranoside (IPTG).
   4692..5280    -  rep_origin     ori: high-copy-number ColE1/pMB1/pBR322/pUC origin of replication
   5451..6311    -  CDS            AmpR: β-lactamase; bla; confers resistance to ampicillin, carbenicillin, and related antibiotics
   6312..6416    -  promoter       AmpR promoter: bla
>Addgene plasmid #199627 | pcDNA3.1 GIL-11 myc TEV TwinStrep | addgene full sequence | sequence record 392656 | Addgene NGS Result
GTCGACGGATCGGGAGATCTCCCGATCCCCTATGGTGCACTCTCAGTACAATCTGCTCTGATGCCGCATA
GTTAAGCCAGTATCTGCTCCCTGCTTGTGTGTTGGAGGTCGCTGAGTAGTGCGCGAGCAAAATTTAAGCT
ACAACAAGGCAAGGCTTGACCGACAATTGCATGAAGAATCTGCTTAGGGTTAGGCGTTTTGCGCTGCTTC
GCGATGTACGGGCCAGATATACGCGTTGACATTGATTATTGACTAGTTATTAATAGTAATCAATTACGGG
GTCATTAGTTCATAGCCCATATATGGAGTTCCGCGTTACATAACTTACGGTAAATGGCCCGCCTGGCTGA
CCGCCCAACGACCCCCGCCCATTGACGTCAATAATGACGTATGTTCCCATAGTAACGCCAATAGGGACTT
TCCATTGACGTCAATGGGTGGAGTATTTACGGTAAACTGCCCACTTGGCAGTACATCAAGTGTATCATAT
GCCAAGTACGCCCCCTATTGACGTCAATGACGGTAAATGGCCCGCCTGGCATTATGCCCAGTACATGACC
TTATGGGACTTTCCTACTTGGCAGTACATCTACGTATTAGTCATCGCTATTACCATGGTGATGCGGTTTT
GGCAGTACATCAATGGGCGTGGATAGCGGTTTGACTCACGGGGATTTCCAAGTCTCCACCCCATTGACGT
CAATGGGAGTTTGTTTTGGCACCAAAATCAACGGGACTTTCCAAAATGTCGTAACAACTCCGCCCCATTG
ACGCAAATGGGCGGTAGGCGTGTACGGTGGGAGGTCTATATAAGCAGAGCTCTCTGGCTAACTAGAGAAC
CCACTGCTTACTGGCTTATCGAAATTAATACGACTCACTATAGGGAGACCCAAGCTGGCTAGCGTTTAAA
CTTAAGACCATGAGCAGCAGCTGCTCAGGGCTGAGCAGGGTCCTGGTGGCCGTGGCTACAGCCCTGGTGT
CTGCCTCCTCCGAACAAAAACTCATCTCAGAAGAGGATCTGAAGCTTGGACCACCCCCTGGACCTCCCAG
GGTGAGCCCAGACCCTAGAGCCGAGCTGGACAGCACAGTGCTGCTGACCAGGTCCCTGCTGGCCGATACA
AGACAGCTGGCCATCCTGTACTACACAGCCCAGGGCGAGCCCTTCCCTAATAACCTGGATAAGCTGTGTG
GCCCTAATGTGACAGACAGCCTGCCTACACTGGCCATGAGCGCCGGCGCCCTGGGAGCTCTGCAGCTGCC
TGGAGTGCTGACAAGACTGAGGGCCGACCTGCTGAGCTACCTGAGACACGTGCAGTGGATCACCAGAGAT
CAGAAGATCCTGAATCCTAGCGCCCTGAGCCTGCACTCCAAGCTGAATACCCTGCAGGCCAGGCTGGACA
GACTGCTGAGGAGGCTGCAGCTGCTGATGAGCAGACTGGCCCTGCCCCAGCCTCCCCCAGACCCTCCTGC
TCCACCCCTGGCTACATCCGGCAAGGACGTGTTCCAGAAGAAGAAGCTGGGCTGCCAGCTGCTGGGCGGC
CTGCATCTGACACTGGATTGGGCCGTGAGAGGCCTGCTGCTGCTGAAGACCAGACTGGGCGGCGGCGGCT
CCGAGAACCTGTACTTCCAGAGCGCGGCCGCAAGCGCGTGGAGCCATCCGCAGTTTGAAAAAGGCGGCGG
CAGCGGCGGCGGCAGCGGCGGCAGCGCGTGGAGCCATCCGCAGTTTGAAAAATAAGTTTAAACCGAATTC
TGCAGATATCGCTGTGGAGTGGGAGTCTAATGGCCAGCCCGAGAACAATTACAAGACCACCCCTCCTGTG
CTGGATTCTGACGGCTCCTTCTTCCTGTACTCCAAACTGACCGTGGACAAGTCTAGATGGCAGCAGGGCA
ACGTGTTCTCTTGTTCCGTGATGCACGAGGCTCTGCACAATCACTATACCCAGAAGTCCCTGTCTCTGTC
TCATGGCAAGTGAGGATCCACTAGTCCAGTGTGGTGGAATTTCGAGTCTAGAGGGCCCGTTTAAACCCGC
TGATCAGCCTCGACTGTGCCTTCTAGTTGCCAGCCATCTGTTGTTTGCCCCTCCCCCGTGCCTTCCTTGA
CCCTGGAAGGTGCCACTCCCACTGTCCTTTCCTAATAAAATGAGGAAATTGCATCGCATTGTCTGAGTAG
GTGTCATTCTATTCTGGGGGGTGGGGTGGGGCAGGACAGCAAGGGGGAGGATTGGGAAGACAATAGCAGG
CATGCTGGGGATGCGGTGGGCTCTATGGCTTCTGAGGCGGAAAGAACCAGCTGGGGCTCTAGGGGGTATC
CCC
[124 nt withheld, positions 2314-2437]
C
[91 nt withheld, positions 2439-2529]
A
[49 nt withheld, positions 2531-2579]
CCTTTGACGTTGGAGTCCACGTTCTTT
[37 nt withheld, positions 2607-2643]
ACCCTATCTCGGTCTATTCTTTTGATTTATAAGGGATTTTGCCGATTTCGGCCTATTGGTTAAAAAATGA
GCTGATTTAACAAAAATTTAACGCGAATTAATTCTGTGGAATGTGTGTCAGTTAGGGTGTGGAAAGTCCC
CAGGCTCCCCAGCAGGCAGAAGTATGCAAAGCATGCATCTCAATTAGTCAGCAACCAGGTGTGGAAAGTC
CCCAGGCTCCCCAGCAGGCAGAAGTATGCAAAGCATGCATCTCAATTAGTCAGCAACCATAGTCCCGCCC
CTAACTCCGCCCATCCCGCCCCTAACTCCGCCCAGTTCCGCCCATTCTCCGCCCCATGGCTGACTAATTT
TTTTTATTTATGCAGAGGCCGAGGCCGCCTCTGCCTCTGAGCTATTCCAGAAGTAGTGAGGAGGCTTTTT
TGGAGGCCTAGGCTTTTGCAAAAAGCTCCCGGGAGCTTGTATATCCATTTTCGGATCTGATCAAGAGACA
GGATGAGGATCGTTTCGCATGATTGAACAAGATGGATTGCACGCAGGTTCTCCGGCCGCTTGGGTGGAGA
GGCTATTCGGCTATGACTGGGCACAACAGACAATCGGCTGCTCTGATGCCGCCGTGTTCCGGCTGTCAGC
GCAGGGGCGCCCGGTTCTTTTTGTCAAGACCGACCTGTCCGGTGCCCTGAATGAACTGCAGGACGAGGCA
GCGCGGCTATCGTGGCTGGCCACGACGGGCGTTCCTTGCGCAGCTGTGCTCGACGTTGTCACTGAAGCGG
GAAGGGACTGGCTGCTATTGGGCGAAGTGCCGGGGCAGGATCTCCTGTCATCTCACCTTGCTCCTGCCGA
GAAAGTATCCATCATGGCTGATGCAATGCGGCGGCTGCATACGCTTGATCCGGCTACCTGCCCATTCGAC
CACCAAGCGAAACATCGCATCGAGCGAGCACGTACTCGGATGGAAGCCGGTCTTGTCGATCAGGATGATC
TGGACGAAGAGCATCAGGGGCTCGCGCCAGCCGAACTGTTCGCCAGGCTCAAGGCGCGCATGCCCGACGG
CGAGGATCTCGTCGTGACCCATGGCGATGCCTGCTTGCCGAATATCATGGTGGAAAATGGCCGCTTTTCT
GGATTCATCGACTGTGGCCGGCTGGGTGTGGCGGACCGCTATCAGGACATAGCGTTGGCTACCCGTGATA
TTGCTGAAGAGCTTGGCGGCGAATGGGCTGACCGCTTCCTCGTGCTTTACGGTATCGCCGCTCCCGATTC
GCAGCGCATCGCCTTCTATCGCCTTCTTGACGAGTTCTTCTGAGCGGGACTCTGGGGTTCGAAATGACCG
ACCAAGCGACGCCCAACCTGCCATCACGAGATTTCGATTCCACCGCCGCCTTCTATGAAAGGTTGGGCTT
CGGAATCGTTTTCCGGGACGCCGGCTGGATGATCCTCCAGCGCGGGGATCTCATGCTGGAGTTCTTCGCC
CACCCCAACTTGTTTATTGCAGCTTATAATGGTTACAAATAAAGCAATAGCATCACAAATTTCACAAATA
AAGCATTTTTTTCACTGCATTCTAGTTGTGGTTTGTCCAAACTCATCAATGTATCTTATCATGTCTGTAT
ACCGTCGACCTCTAGCTAGAGCTTGGCGTAATCATGGTCATAGCTGTTTCCTGTGTGAAATTGTTATCCG
CTCACAATTCCACACAACATACGAGCCGGAAGCATAAAGTGTAAAGCCTGGGGTGCCTAATGAGTGAGCT
AACTCACATTAATTGCGTTGCGCTCACTGCCCGCTTTCCAGTCGGGAAACCTGTCGTGCCAGCTGCATTA
ATGAATCGGCCAACGCGCGGGGAGAGGCGGTTTGCGTATTGGGCGCTCTTCCGCTTCCTCGCTCACTGAC
TCGCTGCGCTCGGTCGTTCGGCTGCGGCGAGCGGTATCAGCTCACTCAAAGGCGGTAATACGGTTATCCA
CAGAATCAGGGGATAACGCAGGAAAGAACATGTGAGCAAAAGGCCAGCAAAAGGCCAGGAACCGTAAAAA
GGCCGCGTTGCTGGCGTTTTTCCATAGGCTCCGCCCCCCTGACGAGCATCACAAAAATCGACGCTCAAGT
CAGAGGTGGCGAAACCCGACAGGACTATAAAGATACCAGGCGTTTCCCCCTGGAAGCTCCCTCGTGCGCT
CTCCTGTTCCGACCCTGCCGCTTACCGGATACCTGTCCGCCTTTCTCCCTTCGGGAAGCGTGGCGCTTTC
TCATAGCTCACGCTGTAGGTATCTCAGTTCGGTGTAGGTCGTTCGCTCCAAGCTGGGCTGTGTGCACGAA
CCCCCCGTTCAGCCCGACCGCTGCGCCTTATCCGGTAACTATCGTCTTGAGTCCAACCCGGTAAGACACG
ACTTATCGCCACTGGCAGCAGCCACTGGTAACAGGATTAGCAGAGCGAGGTATGTAGGCGGTGCTACAGA
GTTCTTGAAGTGGTGGCCTAACTACGGCTACACTAGAAGAACAGTATTTGGTATCTGCGCTCTGCTGAAG
CCAGTTACCTTCGGAAAAAGAGTTGGTAGCTCTTGATCCGGCAAACAAACCACCGCTGGTAGCGGTGGTT
TTTTTGTTTGCAAGCAGCAGATTACGCGCAGAAAAAAAGGATCTCAAGAAGATCCTTTGATCTTTTCTAC
GGGGTCTGACGCTCAGTGGAACGAAAACTCACGTTAAGGGATTTTGGTCATGAGATTATCAAAAAGGATC
TTCACCTAGATCCTTTTAAATTAAAAATGAAGTTTTAAATCAATCTAAAGTATATATGAGTAAACTTGGT
CTGACAGTTACCAATGCTTAATCAGTGAGGCACCTATCTCAGCGATCTGTCTATTTCGTTCATCCATAGT
TGCCTGACTCCCCGTCGTGTAGATAACTACGATACGGGAGGGCTTACCATCTGGCCCCAGTGCTGCAATG
ATACCGCGAGACCCACGCTCACCGGCTCCAGATTTATCAGCAATAAACCAGCCAGCCGGAAGGGCCGAGC
GCAGAAGTGGTCCTGCAACTTTATCCGCCTCCATCCAGTCTATTAATTGTTGCCGGGAAGCTAGAGTAAG
TAGTTCGCCAGTTAATAGTTTGCGCAACGTTGTTGCCATTGCTACAGGCATCGTGGTGTCACGCTCGTCG
TTTGGTATGGCTTCATTCAGCTCCGGTTCCCAACGATCAAGGCGAGTTACATGATCCCCCATGTTGTGCA
AAAAAGCGGTTAGCTCCTTCGGTCCTCCGATCGTTGTCAGAAGTAAGTTGGCCGCAGTGTTATCACTCAT
GGTTATGGCAGCACTGCATAATTCTCTTACTGTCATGCCATCCGTAAGATGCTTTTCTGTGACTGGTGAG
TACTCAACCAAGTCATTCTGAGAATAGTGTATGCGGCGACCGAGTTGCTCTTGCCCGGCGTCAATACGGG
ATAATACCGCGCCACATAGCAGAACTTTAAAAGTGCTCATCATTGGAAAACGTTCTTCGGGGCGAAAACT
CTCAAGGATCTTACCGCTGTTGAGATCCAGTTCGATGTAACCCACTCGTGCACCCAACTGATCTTCAGCA
TCTTTTACTTTCACCAGCGTTTCTGGGTGAGCAAAAACAGGAAGGCAAAATGCCGCAAAAAAGGGAATAA
GGGCGACACGGAAATGTTGAATACTCATACTCTTCCTTTTTCAATATTATTGAAGCATTTATCAGGGTTA
TTGTCTCATGAGCGGATACATATTTGAATGTATTTAGAAAAATAAACAAATAGGGGTTCCGCGCACATTT
CCCCGAAAAGTGCCACCTGAC
